Addgene plasmid #235666: pcDNA3 JDM37-GFPnb-mCh
Purpose: Expresses designed activator of Hsp70 tagged with a GFP nano body and mCherry
Depositing lab: David Baker. Depositing organization: University of Washington. Publication: De novo designed Hsp70 activator dissolves intracellular condensates. Zhang JZ, Greenwood N, Hernandez J, Cuperus JT, Huang B, Ryder BD, Queitsch C, Gestwicki JE, Baker D. Cell Chem Biol. 2025 Feb 4:S2451-9456(25)00029-7. doi: 10.1016/j.chembiol.2025.01.006. PubMed 39922190.
Backbone
  Vector backbone: pcDNA3.1
  Vector type: Mammalian Expression
Growth in bacteria
  Bacterial resistance: Ampicillin, 100 μg/mL
  Growth temperature: 37°C
  Growth strain: DH5alpha
  Copy number: High Copy
Gene/Insert
  Gene/Insert name: JDM37-GFPnb-mCh
  Species: H. sapiens (human), Synthetic
  Entrez Gene: PMCH (a.k.a. MCH, ppMCH)
  Promoter: CMV
  Tag / fusion protein: mCherry (C terminal on insert); GFP nanobody (C terminal on insert)
  Cloning method: Other
  Sequencing primers: 5′ T7 forward
Terms and licenses: Academic/Nonprofit Terms; Industry Terms: Not Available to Industry
How to cite: pcDNA3 JDM37-GFPnb-mCh was a gift from David Baker (Addgene plasmid # 235666 ; http://n2t.net/addgene:235666 ; RRID:Addgene_235666)
