[The description below was written by a language model from this plasmid's Addgene catalogue record and pLannotate feature annotations shown in this document.]
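Description:
pcDNA3 JDM37-GFPnb-mCh is a 6.8 kb mammalian expression plasmid built on a pcDNA3.1-type backbone. It is propagated in E. coli through a high-copy ColE1/pUC origin and selected with ampicillin via the β-lactamase gene. An f1 origin is also present. For selection in mammalian cells the backbone carries a neomycin phosphotransferase gene driven by the SV40 early promoter and terminated by an SV40 polyadenylation signal, which allows G418 selection of stable transfectants.

The payload is a single fusion open reading frame transcribed from the human CMV immediate-early enhancer/promoter and terminated by the bovine growth hormone poly(A) signal. A T7 promoter lies just upstream of the coding region and serves as the sequencing primer site. The insert encodes JDM37, a de novo designed activator of the chaperone Hsp70, followed by a GFP-binding nanobody and then mCherry at the C-terminal end. The JDM37 segment is not itself annotated and presumably occupies the unannotated stretch between the T7 promoter and the first coding feature. The feature labelled as a vsfGFP-0 fragment most likely corresponds to the GFP nanobody, since that protein incorporates a GFP-binding nanobody, rather than to a fluorescent protein. Short FLAG- and capTEV-like fragments detected after mCherry are partial matches, and the record does not list them as tags. The catalogue's link to the human PMCH gene appears to be an automated mismatch with the "mCh" abbreviation.

The nanobody should recruit the Hsp70 activator to GFP-tagged proteins in cells, while mCherry reports its expression and localisation. This fits the associated study on dissolving intracellular condensates.
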