Features (pLannotate 1.2.2; 25 found; start..end, strand, type, name):
     28..80      -  misc_feature   bom (fragment): basis of mobility region from pBR322
    235..614     +  enhancer       CMV enhancer: human cytomegalovirus immediate early enhancer
    615..818     +  promoter       CMV promoter: human cytomegalovirus (CMV) immediate early promoter
    814..847     +  LTR            5' LTR (truncated) (fragment): truncated 5' long terminal repeat (LTR) from HIV-1
    863..881     +  promoter       T7 promoter: promoter for bacteriophage T7 RNA polymerase
   1111..1449    +  CDS            vsfGFP-0 (fragment): vsfGFP-0 is a basic (constitutively fluorescent) green fluorescent protein published in 2015, derived from Aequorea victoria. It has low acid sensitivity.
   1471..2178    +  CDS            mCherry: mCherry is a basic (constitutively fluorescent) red fluorescent protein published in 2004, derived from Discosoma sp.. It is reported to be a very rapidly-maturing monomer with low acid sensitivity.
   2197..2218    +  CDS            capTEV™ (fragment): composite tag for in vivo biotinylation, TEV protease cleavage, and 6xHis tagging
   2236..2257    +  CDS            3xFLAG (fragment): three tandem FLAG® epitope tags
   2266..2288    +  CDS            2xFLAG (fragment): two tandem FLAG® epitope tags
   2302..2318    +  CDS            3xFLAG (fragment): three tandem FLAG® epitope tags
   2402..2626    +  polyA_signal   bGH poly(A) signal: bovine growth hormone polyadenylation signal
   2630..2651    +  promoter       SV40 promoter (fragment): SV40 enhancer and early promoter
   2672..3100    +  rep_origin     f1 ori (sequence partly withheld): f1 bacteriophage origin of replication; arrow indicates direction of (+) strand synthesis
   3114..3443    +  promoter       SV40 promoter: SV40 enhancer and early promoter
   3510..4301    +  CDS            neo: KKA2_KLEPN - Also known as kan, nptII. Experimental evidence at protein level: Swiss-Prot protein existence level 1. Resistance to kanamycin, neomycin, paromomycin, ribostamycin, butirosin and gentamicin B. From Klebsiella pneumoniae.
   4325..4483    +  CDS            ble (fragment): BLE_KLEPN - Experimental evidence at protein level: Swiss-Prot protein existence level 1. Binding protein with a strong affinity to the bleomycin family of antibiotics. Binds to CL990; an antimitotic-antibiotic compound. From Klebsiella pneumoniae.
   4478..4599    +  polyA_signal   SV40 poly(A) signal: SV40 polyadenylation signal
   4672..4688    -  protein_bind   lac operator: The lac repressor binds to the lac operator to inhibit transcription in E. coli. This inhibition can be relieved by adding lactose or isopropyl-β-D-thiogalactopyranoside (IPTG). lac repressor encoded by lacI
   4696..4726    -  promoter       lac promoter: promoter for the E. coli lac operon
   4741..4762    -  protein_bind   CAP binding site: CAP binding activates transcription in the presence of cAMP. E. coli catabolite activator protein
   4775..4867    -  CDS            lacI (fragment): lac repressor; lacI; The lac repressor binds to the lac operator to inhibit transcription in E. coli. This inhibition can be relieved by adding lactose or isopropyl-β-D-thiogalactopyranoside (IPTG).
   5050..5638    -  rep_origin     ori: high-copy-number ColE1/pMB1/pBR322/pUC origin of replication
   5809..6669    -  CDS            AmpR: β-lactamase; bla; confers resistance to ampicillin, carbenicillin, and related antibiotics
   6670..6774    -  promoter       AmpR promoter: bla
>Addgene plasmid #235666 | pcDNA3 JDM37-GFPnb-mCh | addgene full sequence | sequence record 469918 | Addgene NGS Result
GACGGATCGGGAGATCTCCCGATCCCCTATGGTGCACTCTCAGTACAATCTGCTCTGATGCCGCATAGTT
AAGCCAGTATCTGCTCCCTGCTTGTGTGTTGGAGGTCGCTGAGTAGTGCGCGAGCAAAATTTAAGCTACA
ACAAGGCAAGGCTTGACCGACAATTGCATGAAGAATCTGCTTAGGGTTAGGCGTTTTGCGCTGCTTCGCG
ATGTACGGGCCAGATATACGCGTTGACATTGATTATTGACTAGTTATTAATAGTAATCAATTACGGGGTC
ATTAGTTCATAGCCCATATATGGAGTTCCGCGTTACATAACTTACGGTAAATGGCCCGCCTGGCTGACCG
CCCAACGACCCCCGCCCATTGACGTCAATAATGACGTATGTTCCCATAGTAACGCCAATAGGGACTTTCC
ATTGACGTCAATGGGTGGAGTATTTACGGTAAACTGCCCACTTGGCAGTACATCAAGTGTATCATATGCC
AAGTACGCCCCCTATTGACGTCAATGACGGTAAATGGCCCGCCTGGCATTATGCCCAGTACATGACCTTA
TGGGACTTTCCTACTTGGCAGTACATCTACGTATTAGTCATCGCTATTACCATGGTGATGCGGTTTTGGC
AGTACATCAATGGGCGTGGATAGCGGTTTGACTCACGGGGATTTCCAAGTCTCCACCCCATTGACGTCAA
TGGGAGTTTGTTTTGGCACCAAAATCAACGGGACTTTCCAAAATGTCGTAACAACTCCGCCCCATTGACG
CAAATGGGCGGTAGGCGTGTACGGTGGGAGGTCTATATAAGCAGAGCTCTCTGGCTAACTAGAGAACCCA
CTGCTTACTGGCTTATCGAAATTAATACGACTCACTATAGGGAGACCCAAGCTGGCTAGCGTTTAAACTT
AAGCTTGCGCCACCATGGATGTCCTCCGCCGCCGGGTGAAAAAGTACCTCCTTTTTGCAAAACTTAATCC
CGACCCACGGGATAGAAAACTGGCCTTGCGGTGGGCAGAAAAAATCGCCAAGAAGGCGAATGATCCAGAG
TTGGAAAGGCTCGTAAGGGAAGCTAAAAAGGAAATAGAAGGCGGTGGCACGGGAGGTAGTGTTCAGCTCG
TCGAGTCCGGTGGTGCACTCGTACAACCCGGAGGCAGTCTGCGCCTGTCCTGTGCGGCAAGCGGTTTCCC
AGTGAACAGGTACAGCATGAGGTGGTATCGGCAAGCACCGGGAAAAGAAAGAGAGTGGGTGGCGGGCATG
TCATCTGCAGGAGACCGATCATCCTATGAGGATTCAGTTAAGGGCCGATTCACGATCTCAAGGGATGATG
CCAGAAACACAGTCTACCTCCAGATGAACTCATTGAAACCTGAGGATACAGCGGTGTATTATTGCAATGT
AAACGTGGGCTTCGAGTATTGGGGACAGGGGACTCAGGTGACTGTGTCCTCCGGCGGAACGGGAGGAAGC
ATGGTGAGCAAAGGTGAAGAGGACAATATGGCGATAATAAAAGAGTTTATGCGCTTCAAGGTTCACATGG
AGGGGTCTGTTAATGGGCACGAATTTGAGATTGAGGGGGAGGGGGAAGGCCGACCCTATGAAGGTACCCA
GACCGCCAAATTGAAGGTAACCAAAGGTGGGCCGCTCCCTTTTGCTTGGGACATTCTTTCACCCCAGTTC
ATGTATGGCTCCAAGGCTTATGTAAAACACCCCGCAGATATACCGGACTACCTTAAATTGAGCTTCCCCG
AGGGCTTCAAATGGGAGCGAGTTATGAACTTTGAAGATGGCGGGGTTGTCACAGTTACCCAGGACTCCTC
ATTGCAAGACGGTGAATTCATTTACAAGGTCAAACTGCGAGGTACAAATTTTCCGAGCGACGGTCCGGTA
ATGCAAAAGAAAACAATGGGCTGGGAAGCGTCAAGTGAAAGAATGTATCCCGAAGATGGGGCTCTGAAGG
GGGAGATAAAACAGAGGCTGAAACTTAAAGATGGTGGACACTATGACGCAGAGGTGAAGACAACCTATAA
AGCAAAAAAGCCCGTACAGCTCCCTGGCGCCTATAACGTTAATATAAAACTTGATATAACCAGTCACAAT
GAGGATTACACGATTGTGGAGCAGTACGAACGAGCTGAAGGCAGACATTCTACAGGCGGTATGGATGAGT
TGTACAAGGGTGGCACGGGAGGTAGTCATCATCACCATCATCATGGTGGCACGGGAGGTAGTGATTATAA
AGACGATGATGACAAGGGAGGTAGTGATTACAAGGATGATGACGATAAAGGAGGTTCCGATTACAAAGAT
GATGACGACAAGTAGGAATTCTGCAGATATCCAGCACAGTGGCGGCCGCTCGAGTCTAGAGGGCCCGTTT
AAACCCGCTGATCAGCCTCGACTGTGCCTTCTAGTTGCCAGCCATCTGTTGTTTGCCCCTCCCCCGTGCC
TTCCTTGACCCTGGAAGGTGCCACTCCCACTGTCCTTTCCTAATAAAATGAGGAAATTGCATCGCATTGT
CTGAGTAGGTGTCATTCTATTCTGGGGGGTGGGGTGGGGCAGGACAGCAAGGGGGAGGATTGGGAAGACA
ATAGCAGGCATGCTGGGGATGCGGTGGGCTCTATGGCTTCTGAGGCGGAAAGAACCAGCTGGGGCTCTAG
GGGGTATCCCC
[124 nt withheld, positions 2672-2795]
C
[91 nt withheld, positions 2797-2887]
A
[49 nt withheld, positions 2889-2937]
CCTTTGACGTTGGAGTCCACGTTCTTT
[37 nt withheld, positions 2965-3001]
ACCCTATCTCGGTCTATTCTTTTGATTTATAAGGGATTTTGCCGATTTCGGCCTATTGGTTAAAAAATGA
GCTGATTTAACAAAAATTTAACGCGAATTAATTCTGTGGAATGTGTGTCAGTTAGGGTGTGGAAAGTCCC
CAGGCTCCCCAGCAGGCAGAAGTATGCAAAGCATGCATCTCAATTAGTCAGCAACCAGGTGTGGAAAGTC
CCCAGGCTCCCCAGCAGGCAGAAGTATGCAAAGCATGCATCTCAATTAGTCAGCAACCATAGTCCCGCCC
CTAACTCCGCCCATCCCGCCCCTAACTCCGCCCAGTTCCGCCCATTCTCCGCCCCATGGCTGACTAATTT
TTTTTATTTATGCAGAGGCCGAGGCCGCCTCTGCCTCTGAGCTATTCCAGAAGTAGTGAGGAGGCTTTTT
TGGAGGCCTAGGCTTTTGCAAAAAGCTCCCGGGAGCTTGTATATCCATTTTCGGATCTGATCAAGAGACA
GGATGAGGATCGTTTCGCATGATTGAACAAGATGGATTGCACGCAGGTTCTCCGGCCGCTTGGGTGGAGA
GGCTATTCGGCTATGACTGGGCACAACAGACAATCGGCTGCTCTGATGCCGCCGTGTTCCGGCTGTCAGC
GCAGGGGCGCCCGGTTCTTTTTGTCAAGACCGACCTGTCCGGTGCCCTGAATGAACTGCAGGACGAGGCA
GCGCGGCTATCGTGGCTGGCCACGACGGGCGTTCCTTGCGCAGCTGTGCTCGACGTTGTCACTGAAGCGG
GAAGGGACTGGCTGCTATTGGGCGAAGTGCCGGGGCAGGATCTCCTGTCATCTCACCTTGCTCCTGCCGA
GAAAGTATCCATCATGGCTGATGCAATGCGGCGGCTGCATACGCTTGATCCGGCTACCTGCCCATTCGAC
CACCAAGCGAAACATCGCATCGAGCGAGCACGTACTCGGATGGAAGCCGGTCTTGTCGATCAGGATGATC
TGGACGAAGAGCATCAGGGGCTCGCGCCAGCCGAACTGTTCGCCAGGCTCAAGGCGCGCATGCCCGACGG
CGAGGATCTCGTCGTGACCCATGGCGATGCCTGCTTGCCGAATATCATGGTGGAAAATGGCCGCTTTTCT
GGATTCATCGACTGTGGCCGGCTGGGTGTGGCGGACCGCTATCAGGACATAGCGTTGGCTACCCGTGATA
TTGCTGAAGAGCTTGGCGGCGAATGGGCTGACCGCTTCCTCGTGCTTTACGGTATCGCCGCTCCCGATTC
GCAGCGCATCGCCTTCTATCGCCTTCTTGACGAGTTCTTCTGAGCGGGACTCTGGGGTTCGAAATGACCG
ACCAAGCGACGCCCAACCTGCCATCACGAGATTTCGATTCCACCGCCGCCTTCTATGAAAGGTTGGGCTT
CGGAATCGTTTTCCGGGACGCCGGCTGGATGATCCTCCAGCGCGGGGATCTCATGCTGGAGTTCTTCGCC
CACCCCAACTTGTTTATTGCAGCTTATAATGGTTACAAATAAAGCAATAGCATCACAAATTTCACAAATA
AAGCATTTTTTTCACTGCATTCTAGTTGTGGTTTGTCCAAACTCATCAATGTATCTTATCATGTCTGTAT
ACCGTCGACCTCTAGCTAGAGCTTGGCGTAATCATGGTCATAGCTGTTTCCTGTGTGAAATTGTTATCCG
CTCACAATTCCACACAACATACGAGCCGGAAGCATAAAGTGTAAAGCCTGGGGTGCCTAATGAGTGAGCT
AACTCACATTAATTGCGTTGCGCTCACTGCCCGCTTTCCAGTCGGGAAACCTGTCGTGCCAGCTGCATTA
ATGAATCGGCCAACGCGCGGGGAGAGGCGGTTTGCGTATTGGGCGCTCTTCCGCTTCCTCGCTCACTGAC
TCGCTGCGCTCGGTCGTTCGGCTGCGGCGAGCGGTATCAGCTCACTCAAAGGCGGTAATACGGTTATCCA
CAGAATCAGGGGATAACGCAGGAAAGAACATGTGAGCAAAAGGCCAGCAAAAGGCCAGGAACCGTAAAAA
GGCCGCGTTGCTGGCGTTTTTCCATAGGCTCCGCCCCCCTGACGAGCATCACAAAAATCGACGCTCAAGT
CAGAGGTGGCGAAACCCGACAGGACTATAAAGATACCAGGCGTTTCCCCCTGGAAGCTCCCTCGTGCGCT
CTCCTGTTCCGACCCTGCCGCTTACCGGATACCTGTCCGCCTTTCTCCCTTCGGGAAGCGTGGCGCTTTC
TCATAGCTCACGCTGTAGGTATCTCAGTTCGGTGTAGGTCGTTCGCTCCAAGCTGGGCTGTGTGCACGAA
CCCCCCGTTCAGCCCGACCGCTGCGCCTTATCCGGTAACTATCGTCTTGAGTCCAACCCGGTAAGACACG
ACTTATCGCCACTGGCAGCAGCCACTGGTAACAGGATTAGCAGAGCGAGGTATGTAGGCGGTGCTACAGA
GTTCTTGAAGTGGTGGCCTAACTACGGCTACACTAGAAGAACAGTATTTGGTATCTGCGCTCTGCTGAAG
CCAGTTACCTTCGGAAAAAGAGTTGGTAGCTCTTGATCCGGCAAACAAACCACCGCTGGTAGCGGTGGTT
TTTTTGTTTGCAAGCAGCAGATTACGCGCAGAAAAAAAGGATCTCAAGAAGATCCTTTGATCTTTTCTAC
GGGGTCTGACGCTCAGTGGAACGAAAACTCACGTTAAGGGATTTTGGTCATGAGATTATCAAAAAGGATC
TTCACCTAGATCCTTTTAAATTAAAAATGAAGTTTTAAATCAATCTAAAGTATATATGAGTAAACTTGGT
CTGACAGTTACCAATGCTTAATCAGTGAGGCACCTATCTCAGCGATCTGTCTATTTCGTTCATCCATAGT
TGCCTGACTCCCCGTCGTGTAGATAACTACGATACGGGAGGGCTTACCATCTGGCCCCAGTGCTGCAATG
ATACCGCGAGACCCACGCTCACCGGCTCCAGATTTATCAGCAATAAACCAGCCAGCCGGAAGGGCCGAGC
GCAGAAGTGGTCCTGCAACTTTATCCGCCTCCATCCAGTCTATTAATTGTTGCCGGGAAGCTAGAGTAAG
TAGTTCGCCAGTTAATAGTTTGCGCAACGTTGTTGCCATTGCTACAGGCATCGTGGTGTCACGCTCGTCG
TTTGGTATGGCTTCATTCAGCTCCGGTTCCCAACGATCAAGGCGAGTTACATGATCCCCCATGTTGTGCA
AAAAAGCGGTTAGCTCCTTCGGTCCTCCGATCGTTGTCAGAAGTAAGTTGGCCGCAGTGTTATCACTCAT
GGTTATGGCAGCACTGCATAATTCTCTTACTGTCATGCCATCCGTAAGATGCTTTTCTGTGACTGGTGAG
TACTCAACCAAGTCATTCTGAGAATAGTGTATGCGGCGACCGAGTTGCTCTTGCCCGGCGTCAATACGGG
ATAATACCGCGCCACATAGCAGAACTTTAAAAGTGCTCATCATTGGAAAACGTTCTTCGGGGCGAAAACT
CTCAAGGATCTTACCGCTGTTGAGATCCAGTTCGATGTAACCCACTCGTGCACCCAACTGATCTTCAGCA
TCTTTTACTTTCACCAGCGTTTCTGGGTGAGCAAAAACAGGAAGGCAAAATGCCGCAAAAAAGGGAATAA
GGGCGACACGGAAATGTTGAATACTCATACTCTTCCTTTTTCAATATTATTGAAGCATTTATCAGGGTTA
TTGTCTCATGAGCGGATACATATTTGAATGTATTTAGAAAAATAAACAAATAGGGGTTCCGCGCACATTT
CCCCGAAAAGTGCCACCTGACGTC
